>Addgene plasmid #83432 | hsgk1 | depositor full sequence | sequence record 158991 | hsgk1 sequence 6784 bps
GACGGATCGGGAGATCTCCCGATCCCCTATGGTCGACTCTCAGTACAATCTGCTCTGATGCCGCATAGTT
AAGCCAGTATCTGCTCCCTGCTTGTGTGTTGGAGGTCGCTGAGTAGTGCGCGAGCAAAATTTAAGCTACA
ACAAGGCAAGGCTTGACCGACAATTGCATGAAGAATCTGCTTAGGGTTAGGCGTTTTGCGCTGCTTCGCG
ATGTACGGGCCAGATATACGCGTTGACATTGATTATTGACTAGTTATTAATAGTAATCAATTACGGGGTC
ATTAGTTCATAGCCCATATATGGAGTTCCGCGTTACATAACTTACGGTAAATGGCCCGCCTGGCTGACCG
CCCAACGACCCCCGCCCATTGACGTCAATAATGACGTATGTTCCCATAGTAACGCCAATAGGGACTTTCC
ATTGACGTCAATGGGTGGACTATTTACGGTAAACTGCCCACTTGGCAGTACATCAAGTGTATCATATGCC
AAGTACGCCCCCTATTGACGTCAATGACGGTAAATGGCCCGCCTGGCATTATGCCCAGTACATGACCTTA
TGGGACTTTCCTACTTGGCAGTACATCTACGTATTAGTCATCGCTATTACCATGGTGATGCGGTTTTGGC
AGTACATCAATGGGCGTGGATAGCGGTTTGACTCACGGGGATTTCCAAGTCTCCACCCCATTGACGTCAA
TGGGAGTTTGTTTTGGCACCAAAATCAACGGGACTTTCCAAAATGTCGTAACAACTCCGCCCCATTGACG
CAAATGGGCGGTAGGCGTGTACGGTGGGAGGTCTATATAAGCAGAGCTCTCTGGCTAACTAGAGAACCCA
CTGCTTACTGGCTTATCGAAATTAATACGACTCACTATAGGGAGACCCAAGCTTGGTACCGAGCTCGGAT
CCACTAGTAACGGCCGCCAGTGTGCTGGAATTCTGCAGATATCTGCAGAATTCGCCCTTGTGATGACGGT
GAAAACTGAGGCTGCTAAGGGCACCCTCACTTACTCCAGGATGAGGGGCATGGTGGCAATTCTCATCGCT
TTCATGAAGCAGAGGAGGATGGGTCTGAACGACTTTATTCAGAAGATTGCCAATAACTCCTATGCATGCA
AACACCCTGAAGTTCAGTCCATCTTGAAGATCTCCCAACCTCAGGAGCCTGAGCTTATGAATGCCAACCC
TTCTCCTCCACCAAGTCCTTCTCAGCAAATCAACCTTGGCCCGTCGTCCAATCCTCATGCTAAACCATCT
GACTTTCACTTCTTGAAAGTGATCGGAAAGGGCAGTTTTGGAAAGGTTCTTCTAGCAAGACACAAGGCAG
AAGAAGTGTTCTATGCAGTCAAAGTTTTACAGAAGAAAGCAATCCTGAAAAAGAAAGAGGAGAAGCATAT
TATGTCGGAGCGGAATGTTCTGTTGAAGAATGTGAAGCACCCTTTCCTGGTGGGCCTTCACTTCTCTTTC
CAGACTGCTGACAAATTGTACTTTGTCCTAGACTACATTAATGGTGGAGAGCTGTTCTACCATCTCCAGA
GGGAACGCTGCTTCCTGGAACCACGGGCTCGTTTCTATGCTGCTGAAATAGCCAGTGCCTTGGGCTACCT
GCATTCACTGAACATCGTTTATAGAGACTTAAAACCAGAGAATATTTTGCTAGATTCACAGGGACACATT
GTCCTTACTGACTTCGGACTCTGCAAGGAGAACATTGAACACAACAGCACAACATCCACCTTCTGTGGCA
CGCCGGAGTATCTCGCACCTGAGGTGCTTCATAAGCAGCCTTATGACAGGACTGTGGACTGGTGGTGCCT
GGGAGCTGTCTTGTATGAGATGCTGTATGGCCTGCCGCCTTTTTATGGCCGAAACACAGCTGAAATGTAC
GACAACATTCTGAACAAGCCTCTCCAGCTGAAACCAAATATTACAAATTCCGCAAGACACCTCCTGGAGG
GCCTCCTGCAGAAGGACAGGACAAAGCGGCTCGGGGCCAAGGATGACTTCATGGAGATTAAGAGTCATGT
CTTCTTCTCCTTAATTAACTGGGATGATCTCATTAATAAGAAGATTACTCCCCCTTTTAACCCAAATGTG
AGTGGGCCCAACGACCTACGGCACTTTGACCCCGAGTTTACCGAAGAGCCTGTCCCCAACTCCATTGGCA
AGTCCCCTGACAGCGTCCTCGTCACAGCCAGCGTCAAGGAAGCTGCCGAGGCTTTCCTAGGCTTTTCCTA
TGCGCCTCCCACGGACTCTTTCCTCGACTACAAAGACGATGACGACAAGAAGGGCGAATTCCAGCACACT
GGCGGCCGTTACTAGAGGGCCCTATTCTATAGTGTCACCTAAATGCTAGAGCTCGCTGATCAGCCTCGAC
TGTGCCTTCTAGTTGCCAGCCATCTGTTGTTTGCCCCTCCCCCGTGCCTTCCTTGACCCTGGAAGGTGCC
ACTCCCACTGTCCTTTCCTAATAAAATGAGGAAATTGCATCGCATTGTCTGAGTAGGTGTCATTCTATTC
TGGGGGGTGGGGTGGGGCAGGACAGCAAGGGGGAGGATTGGGAAGACAATAGCAGGCATGCTGGGGATGC
GGTGGGCTCTATGGCTTCTGAGGCGGAAAGAACCAGCTGGGGCTCTAGGGGGTATCCCC
[124 nt withheld, positions 2650-2773]
C
[91 nt withheld, positions 2775-2865]
A
[49 nt withheld, positions 2867-2915]
CCTTTGACGTTGGAGTCCACGTTCTTT
[37 nt withheld, positions 2943-2979]
ACCCTATCTCGGTCTATTCTTTTGATTTATAAGGGATTTTGGGGATTTCGGCCTATTGGTTAAAAAATGA
GCTGATTTAACAAAAATTTAACGCGAATTAATTCTGTGGAATGTGTGTCAGTTAGGGTGTGGAAAGTCCC
CAGGCTCCCCAGGCAGGCAGAAGTATGCAAAGCATGCATCTCAATTAGTCAGCAACCAGGTGTGGAAAGT
CCCCAGGCTCCCCAGCAGGCAGAAGTATGCAAAGCATGCATCTCAATTAGTCAGCAACCATAGTCCCGCC
CCTAACTCCGCCCATCCCGCCCCTAACTCCGCCCAGTTCCGCCCATTCTCCGCCCCATGGCTGACTAATT
TTTTTTATTTATGCAGAGGCCGAGGCCGCCTCTGCCTCTGAGCTATTCCAGAAGTAGTGAGGAGGCTTTT
TTGGAGGCCTAGGCTTTTGCAAAAAGCTCCCGGGAGCTTGTATATCCATTTTCGGATCTGATCAAGAGAC
AGGATGAGGATCGTTTCGCATGATTGAACAAGATGGATTGCACGCAGGTTCTCCGGCCGCTTGGGTGGAG
AGGCTATTCGGCTATGACTGGGCACAACAGACAATCGGCTGCTCTGATGCCGCCGTGTTCCGGCTGTCAG
CGCAGGGGCGCCCGGTTCTTTTTGTCAAGACCGACCTGTCCGGTGCCCTGAATGAACTGCAGGACGAGGC
AGCGCGGCTATCGTGGCTGGCCACGACGGGCGTTCCTTGCGCAGCTGTGCTCGACGTTGTCACTGAAGCG
GGAAGGGACTGGCTGCTATTGGGCGAAGTGCCGGGGCAGGATCTCCTGTCATCTCACCTTGCTCCTGCCG
AGAAAGTATCCATCATGGCTGATGCAATGCGGCGGCTGCATACGCTTGATCCGGCTACCTGCCCATTCGA
CCACCAAGCGAAACATCGCATCGAGCGAGCACGTACTCGGATGGAAGCCGGTCTTGTCGATCAGGATGAT
CTGGACGAAGAGCATCAGGGGCTCGCGCCAGCCGAACTGTTCGCCAGGCTCAAGGCGCGCATGCCCGACG
GCGAGGATCTCGTCGTGACCCATGGCGATGCCTGCTTGCCGAATATCATGGTGGAAAATGGCCGCTTTTC
TGGATTCATCGACTGTGGCCGGCTGGGTGTGGCGGACCGCTATCAGGACATAGCGTTGGCTACCCGTGAT
ATTGCTGAAGAGCTTGGCGGCGAATGGGCTGACCGCTTCCTCGTGCTTTACGGTATCGCCGCTCCCGATT
CGCAGCGCATCGCCTTCTATCGCCTTCTTGACGAGTTCTTCTGAGCGGGACTCTGGGGTTCGAAATGACC
GACCAAGCGACGCCCAACCTGCCATCACGAGATTTCGATTCCACCGCCGCCTTCTATGAAAGGTTGGGCT
TCGGAATCGTTTTCCGGGACGCCGGCTGGATGATCCTCCAGCGCGGGGATCTCATGCTGGAGTTCTTCGC
CCACCCCAACTTGTTTATTGCAGCTTATAATGGTTACAAATAAAGCAATAGCATCACAAATTTCACAAAT
AAAGCATTTTTTTCACTGCATTCTAGTTGTGGTTTGTCCAAACTCATCAATGTATCTTATCATGTCTGTA
TACCGTCGACCTCTAGCTAGAGCTTGGCGTAATCATGGTCATAGCTGTTTCCTGTGTGAAATTGTTATCC
GCTCACAATTCCACACAACATACGAGCCGGAAGCATAAAGTGTAAAGCCTGGGGTGCCTAATGAGTGAGC
TAACTCACATTAATTGCGTTGCGCTCACTGCCCGCTTTCCAGTCGGGAAACCTGTCGTGCCAGCTGCATT
AATGAATCGGCCAACGCGCGGGGAGAGGCGGTTTGCGTATTGGGCGCTCTTCCGCTTCCTCGCTCACTGA
CTCGCTGCGCTCGGTCGTTCGGCTGCGGCGAGCGGTATCAGCTCACTCAAAGGCGGTAATACGGTTATCC
ACAGAATCAGGGGATAACGCAGGAAAGAACATGTGAGCAAAAGGCCAGCAAAAGGCCAGGAACCGTAAAA
AGGCCGCGTTGCTGGCGTTTTTCCATAGGCTCCGCCCCCCTGACGAGCATCACAAAAATCGACGCTCAAG
TCAGAGGTGGCGAAACCCGACAGGACTATAAAGATACCAGGCGTTTCCCCCTGGAAGCTCCCTCGTGCGC
TCTCCTGTTCCGACCCTGCCGCTTACCGGATACCTGTCCGCCTTTCTCCCTTCGGGAAGCGTGGCGCTTT
CTCAATGCTCACGCTGTAGGTATCTCAGTTCGGTGTAGGTCGTTCGCTCCAAGCTGGGCTGTGTGCACGA
ACCCCCCGTTCAGCCCGACCGCTGCGCCTTATCCGGTAACTATCGTCTTGAGTCCAACCCGGTAAGACAC
GACTTATCGCCACTGGCAGCAGCCACTGGTAACAGGATTAGCAGAGCGAGGTATGTAGGCGGTGCTACAG
AGTTCTTGAAGTGGTGGCCTAACTACGGCTACACTAGAAGGACAGTATTTGGTATCTGCGCTCTGCTGAA
GCCAGTTACCTTCGGAAAAAGAGTTGGTAGCTCTTGATCCGGCAAACAAACCACCGCTGGTAGCGGTGGT
TTTTTTGTTTGCAAGCAGCAGATTACGCGCAGAAAAAAAGGATCTCAAGAAGATCCTTTGATCTTTTCTA
CGGGGTCTGACGCTCAGTGGAACGAAAACTCACGTTAAGGGATTTTGGTCATGAGATTATCAAAAAGGAT
CTTCACCTAGATCCTTTTAAATTAAAAATGAAGTTTTAAATCAATCTAAAGTATATATGAGTAAACTTGG
TCTGACAGTTACCAATGCTTAATCAGTGAGGCACCTATCTCAGCGATCTGTCTATTTCGTTCATCCATAG
TTGCCTGACTCCCCGTCGTGTAGATAACTACGATACGGGAGGGCTTACCATCTGGCCCCAGTGCTGCAAT
GATACCGCGAGACCCACGCTCACCGGCTCCAGATTTATCAGCAATAAACCAGCCAGCCGGAAGGGCCGAG
CGCAGAAGTGGTCCTGCAACTTTATCCGCCTCCATCCAGTCTATTAATTGTTGCCGGGAAGCTAGAGTAA
GTAGTTCGCCAGTTAATAGTTTGCGCAACGTTGTTGCCATTGCTACAGGCATCGTGGTGTCACGCTCGTC
GTTTGGTATGGCTTCATTCAGCTCCGGTTCCCAACGATCAAGGCGAGTTACATGATCCCCCATGTTGTGC
AAAAAAGCGGTTAGCTCCTTCGGTCCTCCGATCGTTGTCAGAAGTAAGTTGGCCGCAGTGTTATCACTCA
TGGTTATGGCAGCACTGCATAATTCTCTTACTGTCATGCCATCCGTAAGATGCTTTTCTGTGACTGGTGA
GTACTCAACCAAGTCATTCTGAGAATAGTGTATGCGGCGACCGAGTTGCTCTTGCCCGGCGTCAATACGG
GATAATACCGCGCCACATAGCAGAACTTTAAAAGTGCTCATCATTGGAAAACGTTCTTCGGGGCGAAAAC
TCTCAAGGATCTTACCGCTGTTGAGATCCAGTTCGATGTAACCCACTCGTGCACCCAACTGATCTTCAGC
ATCTTTTACTTTCACCAGCGTTTCTGGGTGAGCAAAAACAGGAAGGCAAAATGCCGCAAAAAAGGGAATA
AGGGCGACACGGAAATGTTGAATACTCATACTCTTCCTTTTTCAATATTATTGAAGCATTTATCAGGGTT
ATTGTCTCATGAGCGGATACATATTTGAATGTATTTAGAAAAATAAACAAATAGGGGTTCCGCGCACATT
TCCCCGAAAAGTGCCACCTGACGTC
Features (pLannotate 1.2.2; 21 found; start..end, strand, type, name):
     36..80      -  misc_feature   bom (fragment): basis of mobility region from pBR322
    235..614     +  enhancer       CMV enhancer: human cytomegalovirus immediate early enhancer
    615..818     +  promoter       CMV promoter: human cytomegalovirus (CMV) immediate early promoter
    814..847     +  LTR            5' LTR (truncated) (fragment): truncated 5' long terminal repeat (LTR) from HIV-1
    863..881     +  promoter       T7 promoter: promoter for bacteriophage T7 RNA polymerase
    973..2265    +  CDS            SGK1: SGK1_HUMAN - Also known as SGK. Experimental evidence at protein level: Swiss-Prot protein existence level 1. Serine/threonine-protein kinase which is involved in the regulation of a wide variety of ion channels, membrane transporters, cellular enzymes, transcription factors, neuronal excitability, cell growth, proliferation, survival, migration and apoptosis. Plays an important role in cellular stress response. Contributes to regulation of renal Na(+) retention, renal K(+) elimination, salt appetite, gastric acid secretion, intestinal Na(+)/H(+) exchange and nutrient transport, insulin-depend
   2336..2354    -  promoter       SP6 promoter: promoter for bacteriophage SP6 RNA polymerase
   2380..2604    +  polyA_signal   bGH poly(A) signal: bovine growth hormone polyadenylation signal
   2608..2629    +  promoter       SV40 promoter (fragment): SV40 enhancer and early promoter
   2650..3008    +  rep_origin     f1 ori (sequence partly withheld): f1 bacteriophage origin of replication; arrow indicates direction of (+) strand synthesis
   3092..3422    +  promoter       SV40 promoter: SV40 enhancer and early promoter
   3489..4280    +  CDS            neo: KKA2_KLEPN - Also known as kan, nptII. Experimental evidence at protein level: Swiss-Prot protein existence level 1. Resistance to kanamycin, neomycin, paromomycin, ribostamycin, butirosin and gentamicin B. From Klebsiella pneumoniae.
   4304..4462    +  CDS            ble (fragment): BLE_KLEPN - Experimental evidence at protein level: Swiss-Prot protein existence level 1. Binding protein with a strong affinity to the bleomycin family of antibiotics. Binds to CL990; an antimitotic-antibiotic compound. From Klebsiella pneumoniae.
   4457..4578    +  polyA_signal   SV40 poly(A) signal: SV40 polyadenylation signal
   4651..4667    -  protein_bind   lac operator: The lac repressor binds to the lac operator to inhibit transcription in E. coli. This inhibition can be relieved by adding lactose or isopropyl-β-D-thiogalactopyranoside (IPTG). lac repressor encoded by lacI
   4675..4705    -  promoter       lac promoter: promoter for the E. coli lac operon
   4720..4741    -  protein_bind   CAP binding site: CAP binding activates transcription in the presence of cAMP. E. coli catabolite activator protein
   4754..4846    -  CDS            lacI (fragment): lac repressor; lacI; The lac repressor binds to the lac operator to inhibit transcription in E. coli. This inhibition can be relieved by adding lactose or isopropyl-β-D-thiogalactopyranoside (IPTG).
   5029..5617    -  rep_origin     ori: high-copy-number ColE1/pMB1/pBR322/pUC origin of replication
   5788..6648    -  CDS            AmpR: β-lactamase; bla; confers resistance to ampicillin, carbenicillin, and related antibiotics
   6649..6753    -  promoter       AmpR promoter: bla
