[The description below was written by a language model from this plasmid's Addgene catalogue record and pLannotate feature annotations shown in this document.]
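Description:
hsgk1 is a mammalian expression plasmid built on the pcDNA3.1 backbone that carries full-length human SGK1 (serum/glucocorticoid-regulated kinase 1), a serine/threonine kinase involved in regulating ion channels and transporters, including renal sodium handling. The annotated sequence is 6,784 nt. It is propagated in E. coli through a high-copy ColE1/pUC-type origin and selected with ampicillin via the β-lactamase gene and its own promoter. An f1 origin is also present, which allows single-stranded DNA production.

The SGK1 coding sequence lies downstream of the human cytomegalovirus immediate-early enhancer and promoter and is followed by the bovine growth hormone polyadenylation signal, an arrangement that gives strong constitutive expression in transfected mammalian cells. The catalogue entry lists a Flag epitope fused to the C terminus of the insert for detection or immunoprecipitation. The feature table does not annotate the tag separately, although there is unannotated sequence between the end of the SGK1 match and the downstream elements. A T7 promoter upstream and an antisense SP6 promoter downstream flank the insert and can serve for in vitro transcription or as priming sites. The cloning sites used are not recorded. A second cassette, consisting of the SV40 early promoter, the neomycin phosphotransferase gene and the SV40 poly(A) signal, permits G418 selection of stable mammalian cell lines. Several short fragment annotations (an HIV-1 LTR piece, ble, lacI and bom) appear to be backbone remnants or chance matches rather than functional parts.

The plasmid is suited to transient or stable overexpression of tagged human SGK1, and the associated work compares Sgk1 N-terminal variants for stability and function.
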