Addgene plasmid #83432: hsgk1
Purpose: full length human sgk1 with Flag tag
Depositing lab: Christie Thomas. Depositing organization: University of Iowa. Publication: An evolutionarily conserved N-terminal Sgk1 variant with enhanced stability and improved function. Raikwar NS, Snyder PM, Thomas CP. Am J Physiol Renal Physiol. 2008 Nov;295(5):F1440-8. doi: 10.1152/ajprenal.90239.2008. Epub 2008 Aug 27. PubMed 18753299.
Backbone
  Vector backbone: pcDNA3.1
  Backbone manufacturer: thermofisher
  Vector type: Mammalian Expression
Growth in bacteria
  Bacterial resistance: Ampicillin, 100 μg/mL
  Growth temperature: 37°C
  Growth strain: DH5alpha
  Copy number: High Copy
Gene/Insert
  Gene/Insert name: human Sgk1
  Species: H. sapiens (human)
  Insert size (bp): 1352
  Entrez Gene: SGK1 (a.k.a. SGK)
  Promoter: CMV
  Tag / fusion protein: Flag (C terminal on insert)
  Cloning method: Restriction Enzyme; 5′ cloning site unknown (unknown if destroyed); 3′ cloning site unknown (unknown if destroyed)
  Sequencing primers: 5′ CMV-F; 3′ BGH-rev
Terms and licenses: Academic/Nonprofit Terms; Industry Terms: Not Available to Industry
How to cite: hsgk1 was a gift from Christie Thomas (Addgene plasmid # 83432 ; http://n2t.net/addgene:83432 ; RRID:Addgene_83432)
