>Addgene plasmid #83432 | hsgk1 | addgene partial sequence | sequence record 164403 | CMV-F 5'-CGCAAATGGGCGGTAGGCGTG-3'
AGCAGAGCTCTCTGGCTAACTAGAGAACCCACTGCTTACTGGCTTATCGAAATTAATACGACTCACTATA
GGGAGACCCAAGCTTGGTACCGAGCTCGGATCCACTAGTAACGGCCGCCAGTGTGCTGGAATTCTGCAGA
TATCTGCAGAATTCGCCCTTGTGATGACGGTGAAAACTGAGGCTGCTAAGGGCACCCTCACTTACTCCAG
GATGAGGGGCATGGTGGCAATTCTCATCGCTTTCATGAAGCAGAGGAGGATGGGTCTGAACGACTTTATT
CAGAAGATTGCCAATAACTCCTATGCATGCAAACACCCTGAAGTTCAGTCCATCTTGAAGATCTCCCAAC
CTCAGGAGCCTGAGCTTATGAATGCCAACCCTTCTCCTCCACCAAGTCCTTCTCAGCAAATCAACCTTGG
CCCGTCGTCCAATCCTCATGCTAAACCATCTGACTTTCACTTCTTGAAAGTGATCGGAAAGGGCAGTTTT
GGAAAGGTTCTTCTAGCAAGACACAAGGCAGAAGAAGTGTTCTATGCAGTCAAAGTTTTACAGAAGAAAG
CAATCCTGAAAAAGAAAGAGGAGAAGCATATTATGTCGGAGCGGAATGTTCTGTTGAAGAATGTGAAGCA
CCCTTTCCTGGTGGGCCTTCACTTCTCTTTCCAGACTGCTGACAAATTGTACTTTGTCCTAGACTACATT
AATGGTGGAGAGCTGTTCTACCATCTCCAGAGGGAACGCTGCTTCCTGGAACCACGGGCTCGTTTCTATG
CTGCTGAAATAGCCAGTGCCTTGGGCTACCTGCATTCACTGAACATCGTTTATAGAGACTTAAAACCAGA
GAATATTTTGCTAGATTCACAGGGACACATTGTCCTTACTGACTTCGGACTCTGCAAGGAGAACATTGAA
CACAACAGCACAACATCCACCTTCTGTGGCACGCCGGAGTATCTCGCACCTGAGGTGCTTCATAAG
