>Addgene plasmid #83432 | hsgk1 | addgene partial sequence | sequence record 164404 | BGH-rev 5'-TAGAAGGCACAGTCGAGG-3'
AGGTGACACTATAGAATAGGGCCCTCTAGTAACGGCCGCCAGTGTGCTGGAATTCGCCCTTCTTGTCGTC
ATCGTCTTTGTAGTCGAGGAAAGAGTCCGTGGGAGGCGCATAGGAAAAGCCTAGGAAAGCCTCGGCAGCT
TCCTTGACGCTGGCTGTGACGAGGACGCTGTCAGGGGACTTGCCAATGGAGTTGGGGACAGGCTCTTCGG
TAAACTCGGGGTCAAAGTGCCGTAGGTCGTTGGGCCCACTCACATTTGGGTTAAAAGGGGGAGTAATCTT
CTTATTAATGAGATCATCCCAGTTAATTAAGGAGAAGAAGACATGACTCTTAATCTCCATGAAGTCATCC
TTGGCCCCGAGCCGCTTTGTCCTGTCCTTCTGCAGGAGGCCCTCCAGGAGGTGTCTTGCGGAATTTGTAA
TATTTGGTTTCAGCTGGAGAGGCTTGTTCAGAATGTTGTCGTACATTTCAGCTGTGTTTCGGCCATAAAA
AGGCGGCAGGCCATACAGCATCTCATACAAGACAGCTCCCAGGCACCACCAGTCCACAGTCCTGTCATAA
GGCTGCTTATGAAGCACCTCAGGTGCGAGATACTCCGGCGTGCCACAGAAGGTGGATGTTGTGCTGTTGT
GTTCAATGTTCTCCTTGCAGAGTCCGAAGTCAGTAAGGACAATGTGTCCCTGTGAATCTAGCAAAATATT
CTCTGGTTTTAAGTCTCTATAAACGATGTTCAGTGAATGCAGGTAGCCCAAGGCACTGGCTATTTCAGCA
GCATAGAAACGAGCCCGTGGTTCCAGGAAGCAGCGTTCCCTCTGGAGATGGTAGAACAGCTCTCCACCAT
TAATGTAGTCTAGGACAAAGTACAATTTGTCAGCAGTCTGGAAAGAGAAGTGAAGGCCCACCAGGAAAGG
GTGCTTCACATTCTTCAACAGAACATTCCGCTCCGACATAAT
